>Addgene plasmid #148660 | pnEA-NpM-HsNot6-D491N_AF | depositor full sequence | sequence record 291108 | Full Sequence
TTCTTGAAGACGAAAGGGCCTCGTGATACGCCTATTTTTATAGGTTAATGTCATGATAATAATGGTTTCT
TAGACGTCAGGTGGCACTTTTCGGGGAAATGTGCGCGGAACCCCTATTTGTTTATTTTTCTAAATACATT
CAAATATGTATCCGCTCATGAGACAATAACCCTGATAAATGCTTCAATAATATTGAAAAAGGAAGAGTAT
GAGTATTCAACATTTCCGTGTCGCCCTTATTCCCTTTTTTGCGGCATTTTGCCTTCCTGTTTTTGCTCAC
CCAGAAACGCTGGTGAAAGTAAAAGATGCTGAAGATCAGTTGGGTGCACGAGTGGGTTACATCGAACTGG
ATCTCAACAGCGGTAAGATCCTTGAGAGTTTTCGCCCCGAAGAACGTTTTCCAATGATGAGCACTTTTAA
AGTTCTGCTATGTGGCGCGGTATTATCCCGTGTTGACGCCGGGCAAGAGCAACTCGGTCGCCGCATACAC
TATTCTCAGAATGACTTGGTTGAGTACTCACCAGTCACAGAAAAGCATCTTACGGATGGCATGACAGTAA
GAGAATTATGCAGTGCTGCCATAACCATGAGTGATAACACTGCGGCCAACTTACTTCTGACAACGATCGG
AGGACCGAAGGAGCTAACCGCTTTTTTGCACAACATGGGGGATCATGTAACTCGCCTTGATCGTTGGGAA
CCGGAGCTGAATGAAGCCATACCAAACGACGAGCGTGACACCACGATGCCTGCAGCAATGGCAACAACGT
TGCGCAAACTATTAACTGGCGAACTACTTACTCTAGCTTCCCGGCAACAATTAATAGACTGGATGGAGGC
GGATAAAGTTGCAGGACCACTTCTGCGCTCGGCCCTTCCGGCTGGCTGGTTTATTGCTGATAAATCTGGA
GCCGGTGAGCGTGGGTCTCGCGGTATCATTGCAGCACTGGGGCCAGATGGTAAGCCCTCCCGTATCGTAG
TTATCTACACGACGGGGAGTCAGGCAACTATGGATGAACGAAATAGACAGATCGCTGAGATAGGTGCCTC
ACTGATTAAGCATTGGTAACTGTCAGACCAAGTTTACTCATATATACTTTAGATTGATTTAAAACTTCAT
TTTTAATTTAAAAGGATCTAGGTGAAGATCCTTTTTGATAATCTCATGACCAAAATCCCTTAACGTGAGT
TTTCGTTCCACTGAGCGTCAGACCCCGTAGAAAAGATCAAAGGATCTTCTTGAGATCCTTTTTTTCTGCG
CGTAATCTGCTGCTTGCAAACAAAAAAACCACCGCTACCAGCGGTGGTTTGTTTGCCGGATCAAGAGCTA
CCAACTCTTTTTCCGAAGGTAACTGGCTTCAGCAGAGCGCAGATACCAAATACTGTCCTTCTAGTGTAGC
CGTAGTTAGGCCACCACTTCAAGAACTCTGTAGCACCGCCTACATACCTCGCTCTGCTAATCCTGTTACC
AGTGGCTGCTGCCAGTGGCGATAAGTCGTGTCTTACCGGGTTGGACTCAAGACGATAGTTACCGGATAAG
GCGCAGCGGTCGGGCTGAACGGGGGGTTCGTGCACACAGCCCAGCTTGGAGCGAACGACCTACACCGAAC
TGAGATACCTACAGCGTGAGCTATGAGAAAGCGCCACGCTTCCCGAAGGGAGAAAGGCGGACAGGTATCC
GGTAAGCGGCAGGGTCGGAACAGGAGAGCGCACGAGGGAGCTTCCAGGGGGAAACGCCTGGTATCTTTAT
AGTCCTGTCGGGTTTCGCCACCTCTGACTTGAGCGTCGATTTTTGTGATGCTCGTCAGGGGGGCGGAGCC
TATGGAAAAACGCCAGCAACGCGGCCTTTTTACGGTTCCTGGCCTTTTGCTGGCCTTTTGCTCACATGTT
CTTTCCTGCGTTATCCCCTGATTCTGTGGATAACCGTATTACCGCCTTTGAGTGAGCTGATACCGCTCGC
CGCAGCCGAACGACCGAGCGCAGCGAGTCAGTGAGCGAGGAAGCGGAAGAGCGCCTGATGCGGTATTTTC
TCCTTACGCATCTGTGCGGTATTTCACACCGCATATATGGTGCACTCTCAGTACAATCTGCTCTGATGCC
GCATAGTTAAGCCAGTATACACTCCGCTATCGCTACGTGACTGGGTCATGGCTGCGCCCCGACACCCGCC
AACACCCGCTGACGCGCCCTGACGGGCTTGTCTGCTCCCGGCATCCGCTTACAGACAAGCTGTGACCGTC
TCCGGGAGCTGCATGTGTCAGAGGTTTTCACCGTCATCACCGAAACGCGCGAGGCAGCTGCGGTAAAGCT
CATCAGCGTGGTCGTGAAGCGATTCACAGATGTCTGCCTGTTCATCCGCGTCCAGCTCGTTGAGTTTCTC
CAGAAGCGTTAATGTCTGGCTTCTGATAAAGCGGGCCATGTTAAGGGCGGTTTTTTCCTGTTTGGTCACT
GATGCCTCCGTGTAAGGGGGATTTCTGTTCATGGGGGTAATGATACCGATGAAACGAGAGAGGATGCTCA
CGATACGGGTTACTGATGATGAACATGCCCGGTTACTGGAACGTTGTGAGGGTAAACAACTGGCGGTATG
GATGCGGCGGGACCAGAGAAAAATCACTCAGGGTCAATGCCAGCGCTTCGTTAATACAGATGTAGGTGTT
CCACAGGGTAGCCAGCAGCATCCTGCGATGCAGATCCGGAACATAATGGTGCAGGGCGCTGACTTCCGCG
TTTCCAGACTTTACGAAACACGGAAACCGAAGACCATTCATGTTGTTGCTCAGGTCGCAGACGTTTTGCA
GCAGCAGTCGCTTCACGTTCGCTCGCGTATCGGTGATTCATTCTGCTAACCAGTAAGGCAACCCCGCCAG
CCTAGCCGGGTCCTCAACGACAGGAGCACGATCATGCGCACCCGTGGCCAGGACCCAACGCTGCCCGAGA
TGCGCCGCGTGCGGCTGCTGGAGATGGCGGACGCGATGGATATGTTCTGCCAAGGGTTGGTTTGCGCATT
CACAGTTCTCCGCAAGAATTGATTGGCTCCAATTCTTGGAGTGGTGAATCCGTTAGCGAGGTGCCGCCGG
CTTCCATTCAGGTCGAGGTGGCCCGGCTCCATGCACCGCGACGCAACGCGGGGAGGCAGACAAGGTATAG
GGCGGCGCCTACAATCCATGCCAACCCGTTCCATGTGCTCGCCGAGGCGGCATAAATCGCCGTGACGATC
AGCGGTCCAGTGATCGAAGTTAGGCTGGTAAGAGCCGCGAGCGATCCTTGAAGCTGTCCCTGATGGTCGT
CATCTACCTGCCTGGACAGCATGGCCTGCAACGCGGGCATCCCGATGCCGCCGGAAGCGAGAAGAATCAT
AATGGGGAAGGCCATCCAGCCTCGCGTCGCGAACGCCAGCAAGACGTAGCCCAGCGCGTCGGCCGCCATG
CCGGCGATAATGGCCTGCTTCTCGCCGAAACGTTTGGTGGCGGGACCAGTGACGAAGGCTTGAGCGAGGG
CGTGCAAGATTCCGAATACCGCAAGCGACAGGCCGATCATCGTCGCGCTCCAGCGAAAGCGGTCCTCGCC
GAAAATGACCCAGAGCGCTGCCGGCACCTGTCCTACGAGTTGCATGATAAAGAAGACAGTCATAAGTGCG
GCGACGATAGTCATGCCCCGCGCCCACCGGAAGGAGCTGACTGGGTTGAAGGCTCTCAAGGGCATCGGTC
GAGATCCCGGTGCCTAATGAGTGAGCTAACTTACATTAATTGCGTTGCGCTCACTGCCCGCTTTCCAGTC
GGGAAACCTGTCGTGCCAGCTGCATTAATGAATCGGCCAACGCGCGGGGAGAGGCGGTTTGCGTATTGGG
CGCCAGGGTGGTTTTTCTTTTCACCAGTGAGACGGGCAACAGCTGATTGCCCTTCACCGCCTGGCCCTGA
GAGAGTTGCAGCAAGCGGTCCACGCTGGTTTGCCCCAGCAGGCGAAAATCCTGTTTGATGGTGGTTAACG
GCGGGATATAACATGAGCTGTCTTCGGTATCGTCGTATCCCACTACCGAGATATCCGCACCAACGCGCAG
CCCGGACTCGGTAATGGCGCGCATTGCGCCCAGCGCCATCTGATCGTTGGCAACCAGCATCGCAGTGGGA
ACGATGCCCTCATTCAGCATTTGCATGGTTTGTTGAAAACCGGACATGGCACTCCAGTCGCCTTCCCGTT
CCGCTATCGGCTGAATTTGATTGCGAGTGAGATATTTATGCCAGCCAGCCAGACGCAGACGCGCCGAGAC
AGAACTTAATGGGCCCGCTAACAGCGCGATTTGCTGGTGACCCAATGCGACCAGATGCTCCACGCCCAGT
CGCGTACCGTCTTCATGGGAGAAAATAATACTGTTGATGGGTGTCTGGTCAGAGACATCAAGAAATAACG
CCGGAACATTAGTGCAGGCAGCTTCCACAGCAATGGCATCCTGGTCATCCAGCGGATAGTTAATGATCAG
CCCACTGACGCGTTGCGCGAGAAGATTGTGCACCGCCGCTTTACAGGCTTCGACGCCGCTTCGTTCTACC
ATCGACACCACCACGCTGGCACCCAGTTGATCGGCGCGAGATTTAATCGCCGCGACAATTTGCGACGGCG
CGTGCAGGGCCAGACTGGAGGTGGCAACGCCAATCAGCAACGACTGTTTGCCCGCCAGTTGTTGTGCCAC
GCGGTTGGGAATGTAATTCAGCTCCGCCATCGCCGCTTCCACTTTTTCCCGCGTTTTCGCAGAAACGTGG
CTGGCCTGGTTCACCACGCGGGAAACGGTCTGATAAGAGACACCGGCATACTCTGCGACATCGTATAACG
TTACTGGTTTCACATTCACCACCCTGAATTGACTCTCTTCCGGGCGCTATCATGCCATACCGCGAAAGGT
TTTGCGCCATTCGATGGTGTCCGGGATCTCGACGCTCTCCCTTATGCGACTCCTGCATTAGGAAGCAGCC
CAGTAGTAGGTTGAGGCCGTTGAGCACCGCCGCCGCAAGGAATGGTGCATGCAAGGAGATGGCGCCCAAC
AGTCCCCCGGCCACGGGGCCTGCCACCATACCCACGCCGAAACAAGCGCTCATGAGCCCGAAGTGGCGAG
CCCGATCTTCCCCATCGGTGATGTCGGCGATATAGGCGCCAGCAACCGCACCTGTGGCGCCGGTGATGCC
GGCCACGATGCGTCCGGCGTAGAGGATCGAGATCTCGATCCCGCGAAATTAATACGACTCACTATAGGGG
AATTGTGAGCGGATAACAATTCCCCACTAGTAATAATTTTGTTTAACTTTAAGAAGGAGATATACCATGG
AAACTGAAGAAGGTAAACTGGTAATCTGGATTAACGGCGATAAAGGCTATAACGGTCTCGCTGAAGTCGG
TAAGAAATTCGAGAAAGATACCGGAATTAAAGTCACCGTTGAGCATCCGGATAAACTGGAAGAGAAATTC
CCACAGGTTGCGGCAACTGGCGATGGCCCTGACATTATCTTCTGGGCACACGACCGCTTTGGTGGCTACG
CTCAATCTGGCCTGTTGGCTGAAATCACCCCGGACAAAGCGTTCCAGGACAAGCTGTATCCGTTTACCTG
GGATGCCGTACGTTACAACGGCAAGCTGATTGCTTACCCGATCGCTGTTGAAGCGTTATCGCTGATTTAT
AACAAAGACCTGCTGCCGAACCCGCCAAAAACCTGGGAAGAGATCCCGGCGCTGGATAAAGAACTGAAAG
CGAAAGGTAAGAGCGCCCTGATGTTCAACCTGCAAGAACCGTACTTCACCTGGCCGCTGATTGCTGCTGA
CGGGGGTTATGCGTTCAAGTATGAAAACGGCAAGTACGACATTAAAGACGTGGGCGTGGATAACGCTGGC
GCGAAAGCGGGTCTGACCTTCCTGGTTGACCTGATTAAAAACAAACACATGAATGCAGACACCGATTACT
CCATCGCAGAAGCTGCCTTTAATAAAGGCGAAACAGCGATGACCATCAACGGCCCGTGGGCATGGTCCAA
CATCGACACCAGCAAAGTGAATTATGGTGTAACGGTACTGCCGACCTTCAAGGGTCAACCATCCAAACCG
TTCGTTGGCGTGCTGAGCGCAGGTATTAACGCCGCCAGTCCGAACAAAGAGCTGGCAAAAGAGTTCCTCG
AAAACTATCTGCTGACTGATGAAGGTCTGGAAGCGGTTAATAAAGACAAACCGCTGGGTGCCGTAGCGCT
GAAGTCTTACGAGGAAGAGTTGGCGAAAGATCCACGTATTGCCGCCACGATGGAAAACGCCCAGAAAGGT
GAAATCATGCCGAACATCCCGCAGATGTCCGCTTTCTGGTATGCCGTGCGTACTGCGGTGATCAACGCCG
CCAGCGGTCGTCAGACTGTCGATGAAGCCCTTAAAGACGCGCAGACTGGTACCGGCAGCGGCCTGGAAGT
TCTGTTCCAGGGGCCCCATATGCTCGAGATGCCCAAAGAAAAATACGAGCCCCCTGACCCTCGGAGGATG
TATACAATTATGTCTTCTGAGGAAGCAGCAAATGGAAAGAAATCCCACTGGGCAGAGCTTGAAATAAGTG
GAAAAGTAAGAAGCTTAAGCGCATCTTTGTGGTCACTAACTCACCTGACAGCTTTGCATTTGAGTGACAA
TTCCCTGTCCCGAATTCCTTCAGACATTGCCAAGCTTCACAATCTGGTGTATTTGGACCTGTCATCTAAT
AAAATTCGTAGCTTACCCGCAGAACTCGGAAACATGGTATCACTCAGGGAGCTCCATTTAAATAACAACC
TGTTACGAGTTCTACCTTTTGAGCTGGGAAAACTGTTTCAGTTGCAGACTTTAGGCCTGAAAGGAAATCC
CCTTACCCAGGATATATTGAACCTTTATCAGGAACCAGATGGAACAAGACGGCTGCTGAACTATTTGCTT
GATAATTTGTCAGGTACTGCAAAAAGAATTACAACAGAACAACCACCTCCAAGGTCTTGGATTATGTTAC
AAGAACCAGATAGGACAAGGCCAACTGCCTTGTTTTCTGTCATGTGCTATAATGTTCTTTGTGATAAATA
TGCGACCCGGCAGTTATACGGCTACTGTCCATCATGGGCGCTAAACTGGGACTACAGGAAAAAGGCCATT
ATTCAAGAAATCTTGAGCTGCAATGCTGATATCGTAAGTCTTCAGGAGGTTGAAACGGAACAGTATTACA
GTTTTTTTCTGGTAGAGCTGAAAGAACGTGGCTATAATGGATTCTTCAGTCCTAAGTCTAGAGCTAGGAC
AATGTCAGAACAAGAAAGGAAACATGTTGATGGCTGTGCAATATTCTTCAAGACAGAAAAATTTACTTTG
GTTCAGAAACACACTGTTGAATTTAATCAGCTAGCCATGGCAAATTCTGAGGGGTCTGAAGCTATGCTGA
ACAGAGTCATGACAAAAGATAACATTGGGGTTGCAGTACTGCTAGAACTTCGGAAGGAATCGATTGAAAT
GCCGTCTGGAAAGCCACATCTTGGAACAGAAAAACAACTTATTCTTGTGGCTAACGCCCACATGCATTGG
GACCCTGAATACTCTGATGTGAAGTTGGTACAAACTATGATGTTCCTCTCAGAAGTGAAGAACATTATTG
ATAAAGCCTCTCGCAACCTCAAATCCAGTGTTTTGGGAGAATTTGGAACTATTCCACTTGTGTTATGTGC
AGATCTTAATTCTTTGCCAGACTCTGGTGTTGTAGAATATTTGAGCACAGGTGGAGTAGAAACAAATCAC
AAAGACTTTAAGGAGTTGAGGTATAATGAAAGTCTCACAAACTTCAGCTGTCATGGGAAGAATGGAACCA
CCAATGGAAGGATCACTCATGGTTTCAAGTTACAGAGTGCCTATGAGAGTGGCCTGATGCCTTACACGAA
TTACACATTTGATTTCAAGGGTATAATAAACTACATTTTCTATTCTAAACCTCAGCTGAACACCTTAGGC
ATCCTGGGCCCTCTGGACCACCACTGGCTGGTTGAGAATAACATCAGTGGCTGCCCGCACCCCCTCATCC
CCTCTGACCACTTCTCACTTTTTGCACAACTGGAGCTCTTACTGCCTTTCCTGCCCCAAGTCAACGGCAT
CCACCTTCCTGGCAGGAGGTAGGGATCCTAATAGTCTAGAGCTAGCCCTAGGAGATCCGGCTGCTAACAA
AGCCCGAAAGGAAGCTGAGTTGGCTGCTGCCACCGCTGAGCAATAACTAGCATAACCCCTTGGGGCCTCT
AAACGGGTCTTGAGGGGTTTTTTGCTGAAAGGAGGAACTATATCCGGATATCCCGCAAGAGGCCCGGCAG
TACCGGCATAACCAAGCCTATGCCTACAGCATCCAGGGTGACGGTGCCGAGGATGACGATGAGCGCATTG
TTAGATTTCATACACGGTGCCTGACTGCGTTAGCAATTTAACTGTGATAAACTACCGCATTAAAGCTTAT
CGATGATAAGCTGTCAAACATGAGAA
Features (pLannotate 1.2.2; 20 found; start..end, strand, type, name):
    104..208     +  promoter       AmpR promoter: bla
    209..1069    +  CDS            AmpR: β-lactamase; bla; confers resistance to ampicillin, carbenicillin, and related antibiotics
   1240..1828    +  rep_origin     ori: high-copy-number ColE1/pMB1/pBR322/pUC origin of replication
   2014..2156    -  misc_feature   bom: basis of mobility region from pBR322
   2258..2449    -  CDS            rop: Rop protein, which maintains plasmids at low copy number; rop
   2466..2846    +  CDS            YPB1_ECOLX: Protein predicted: Swiss-Prot protein existence level 4. From Escherichia coli.
   3088..3712    -  CDS            TcR (fragment): tetracycline efflux protein; tet; confers resistance to tetracycline
   3727..3748    -  protein_bind   CAP binding site: CAP binding activates transcription in the presence of cAMP. E. coli catabolite activator protein
   3761..4843    -  CDS            lacI: lac repressor; lacI; The lac repressor binds to the lac operator to inhibit transcription in E. coli. This inhibition can be relieved by adding lactose or isopropyl-β-D-thiogalactopyranoside (IPTG).
   4844..4921    -  promoter       lacI promoter: lacI
   4929..5208    -  CDS            TcR (fragment): tetracycline efflux protein; tet; confers resistance to tetracycline
   5230..5248    +  promoter       T7 promoter: promoter for bacteriophage T7 RNA polymerase
   5249..5273    +  protein_bind   lac operator: The lac repressor binds to the lac operator to inhibit transcription in E. coli. This inhibition can be relieved by adding lactose or isopropyl-β-D-thiogalactopyranoside (IPTG). lac repressor encoded by lacI
   5288..5310    +  RBS            RBS: efficient ribosome binding site from bacteriophage T7 gene 10 (Olins and Rangwala, 1989)
   5321..6417    +  CDS            MBP (fragment): maltose binding protein from E. coli; malE (mutated); This version of the gene does not encode a signal sequence, so MBP will remain in the cytosol.
   6469..8139    +  CDS            CNOT6: CNOT6_HUMAN - Also known as CCR4, CCR4a, KIAA1194. Experimental evidence at protein level: Swiss-Prot protein existence level 1. Poly(A) nuclease with 3'-5' RNase activity. Catalytic component of the CCR4-NOT complex which is one of the major cellular mRNA deadenylases and is linked to various cellular processes including bulk mRNA degradation, miRNA-mediated repression, translational repression during translational initiation and general transcription regulation. Additional complex functions may be a consequence of its influence on mRNA expression. Involved in mRNA decay mediated by the major
   8180..8229    +  CDS            SET1 (fragment): solubility-enhancement tag derived from T7 phage gene 10B
   8237..8284    +  terminator     T7 terminator: transcription terminator for bacteriophage T7 RNA polymerase
   8307..8411    -  CDS            TcR (fragment): tetracycline efflux protein; tet; confers resistance to tetracycline
   8459..8487    -  promoter       tet promoter: E. coli promoter for tetracycline efflux protein gene
