[The description below was written by a language model from this plasmid's Addgene catalogue record and pLannotate feature annotations shown in this document.]
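Description:
pnEA-NpM-HsNot6-D491N_AF is an 8,496 nt bacterial expression plasmid for producing a point mutant of human CNOT6 (also called CCR4a or Not6) in E. coli. The catalogue lists the backbone as unknown, but the annotated features show a pET-like, pBR322-derived architecture. It has a ColE1/pMB1-type origin accompanied by the bom mobility region and the rop gene, which keeps copy number low, consistent with the low-copy designation in the record. Selection is by ampicillin through the bla β-lactamase gene and its native promoter. Several fragments of the tetracycline efflux gene and its promoter are also present. These appear to be non-functional remnants of the parental backbone, interrupted by the expression cassette and the lacI gene.

The expression unit consists of a T7 promoter followed by a lac operator and the phage T7 gene 10 ribosome binding site. Transcription therefore depends on T7 RNA polymerase and is held off by the plasmid-encoded lac repressor until it is relieved by IPTG. The open reading frame begins with a maltose binding protein lacking its signal sequence, which stays cytosolic and serves as an N-terminal solubility and affinity tag. The CNOT6 coding sequence lies downstream of it, and the depositor states that it derives from the human reference mRNA. Any linker or protease site in the short gap between MBP and CNOT6 is not annotated. A short match to a T7 gene 10B-derived sequence precedes the T7 terminator.

CNOT6 is a poly(A)-specific 3'-5' exoribonuclease and a catalytic subunit of the CCR4-NOT deadenylase complex. The record does not state the effect of the D491N substitution. The associated work concerns the structure and function of the human CCR4-CAF1 deadenylase complex, which points to recombinant protein production for structural or biochemical studies.
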