Addgene plasmid #148660: pnEA-NpM-HsNot6-D491N_AF
Purpose: Bacterial Expression of HsNot6-D491N
Depositing lab: Elisa Izaurralde. Depositing organization: Max Planck Institute for Developmental Biology. Publication: Crystal structure and functional properties of the human CCR4-CAF1 deadenylase complex. Chen Y, Khazina E, Izaurralde E, Weichenrieder O. Nucleic Acids Res. 2021 Jun 21;49(11):6489-6510. doi: 10.1093/nar/gkab414. PubMed 34038562.
Backbone
  Vector backbone: Unknown
  Vector type: Bacterial Expression
Growth in bacteria
  Bacterial resistance: Ampicillin, 100 μg/mL
  Growth temperature: 37°C
  Growth strain: DH5alpha
  Copy number: Low Copy
Gene/Insert
  Gene/Insert name: HsNot6-D491N (alt name: CCR4a)
  Species: H. sapiens (human)
  Entrez Gene: CNOT6 (a.k.a. CCR4, Ccr4a)
  Cloning method: Unknown
Terms and licenses: Academic/Nonprofit Terms; Industry Terms: Not Available to Industry
Depositor comments: sequence extracted from NCBI: NM_015455.3. Plasmids from this collection were made available to the research community and donated after the lab closed. Please note that the sequence provided by the depositing laboratory may be theoretical/predicted or based on Sanger sequencing results. There may be discrepancies between sequencing results obtained by Addgene and the depositor sequence. If an Addgene verified sequence is not available, please contact before placing your order to request that our lab fully sequence the plasmid.
How to cite: pnEA-NpM-HsNot6-D491N_AF was a gift from Elisa Izaurralde (Addgene plasmid # 148660 ; http://n2t.net/addgene:148660 ; RRID:Addgene_148660)
